Addgene plasmid #227824: pBOBI NT-RFP-PDZD8-CT-GFP
Purpose: To amplify the virus that expresses NT-RFP-PDZD8-CT-GFP
Depositing lab: Sheng-cai Lin. Depositing organization: Xiamen University. Publication: AMPK targets PDZD8 to trigger carbon source shift from glucose to glutamine. Li M, Wang Y, Wei X, Cai WF, Wu J, Zhu M, Wang Y, Liu YH, Xiong J, Qu Q, Chen Y, Tian X, Yao L, Xie R, Li X, Chen S, Huang X, Zhang C, Xie C, Wu Y, Xu Z, Zhang B, Jiang B, Wang ZC, Li Q, Li G, Lin SY, Yu L, Piao HL, Deng X, Han J, Zhang CS, Lin SC. Cell Res. 2024 Jun 19. doi: 10.1038/s41422-024-00985-6. PubMed 38898113.
Backbone
  Vector backbone: pBOBI
  Vector type: Mammalian Expression, Lentiviral
Growth in bacteria
  Bacterial resistance: Ampicillin, 100 μg/mL
  Growth temperature: 37°C
  Growth strain: NEB Stable
  Copy number: High Copy
Gene/Insert
  Gene/Insert name: PDZD8
  Species: H. sapiens (human)
  Entrez Gene: PDZD8 (a.k.a. IDDADF, PDZK8)
  Tag / fusion protein: RFP (N terminal on insert); GFP (C terminal on insert)
  Cloning method: Ligation Independent Cloning
  Sequencing primers: 5′ Unknown
Terms and licenses: Academic/Nonprofit Terms; Industry Terms: Not Available to Industry
How to cite: pBOBI NT-RFP-PDZD8-CT-GFP was a gift from Sheng-cai Lin (Addgene plasmid # 227824 ; http://n2t.net/addgene:227824 ; RRID:Addgene_227824)
