[The description below was written by a language model from this plasmid's Addgene catalogue record and pLannotate feature annotations shown in this document.]
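Description:
pBOBI NT-RFP-PDZD8-CT-GFP is a 13.7 kb HIV-1-based lentiviral transfer plasmid built on the pBOBI backbone, intended for producing virus that delivers a doubly tagged human PDZD8 into mammalian cells. It is propagated in E. coli through a high-copy ColE1/pUC-type origin with ampicillin selection (AmpR), and it also carries an f1 origin. Outside the viral region, an SV40/EM7 dual-promoter cassette drives a bleomycin/Zeocin resistance gene (BleoR). Because this cassette lies downstream of the 3' LTR, it would not be packaged into the viral genome.

The viral genome is transcribed from a CMV enhancer/promoter fused to a truncated 5' LTR, an arrangement typical of Tat-independent lentiviral vectors. This is followed by the Ψ packaging signal with a partial gag sequence, the Rev response element for nuclear export of the unspliced RNA, and the cPPT/CTS element, which aids nuclear import of the reverse-transcribed genome. An internal CMV enhancer/promoter then drives a single fusion reading frame: TagRFP at the N terminus, the PDZD8 coding sequence, and EGFP at the C terminus. PDZD8 is annotated as a tethering protein linking endoplasmic reticulum and mitochondrial membranes. Downstream lie a chimeric intron, a WPRE that enhances transcript expression, the 3' LTR sequences and a bGH polyadenylation signal.

Placing different fluorophores on the two ends allows both termini of the protein to be followed by imaging. The record does not say what this design was meant to measure, stating only that the plasmid is for producing the expressing virus. The associated publication concerns AMPK regulation of PDZD8.
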