Features (pLannotate 1.2.2; 35 found; start..end, strand, type, name):
     28..80      -  misc_feature   bom (fragment): basis of mobility region from pBR322
    235..614     +  enhancer       CMV enhancer: human cytomegalovirus immediate early enhancer
    615..814     +  promoter       CMV promoter: human cytomegalovirus (CMV) immediate early promoter
    832..1012    +  LTR            5' LTR (truncated): truncated 5' long terminal repeat (LTR) from HIV-1
   1059..1184    +  misc_feature   HIV-1 Ψ: packaging signal of human immunodeficiency virus type 1
   1168..1531    +  CDS            HIV-1 gag (fragment): gag protein from human immunodeficiency virus 1; gag
   1677..1910    +  misc_feature   RRE: The Rev response element (RRE) of HIV-1 allows for Rev-dependent mRNA export from the nucleus to the cytoplasm.
   2287..2387    +  CDS            Rev (fragment): human immunodeficiency virus 1 (HIV-1) Rev protein; rev; enhances nuclear export of unspliced and incompletely spliced viral mRNAs
   2391..2507    +  misc_feature   cPPT/CTS: central polypurine tract and central termination sequence of HIV-1
   2530..2833    +  enhancer       CMV enhancer: human cytomegalovirus immediate early enhancer
   2834..3037    +  promoter       CMV promoter: human cytomegalovirus (CMV) immediate early promoter
   3226..3936    +  CDS            TagRFP: monomeric derivative of red fluorescent protein from Entacmaea quadricolor (Merzlyak et al., 2007) mammalian codon-optimized
   3931..7317    +  CDS            PDZD8: PDZD8_HUMAN - Also known as PDZK8. Experimental evidence at protein level: Swiss-Prot protein existence level 1. Molecular tethering protein that connects endoplasmic reticulum and mitochondria membranes (PubMed:29097544). PDZD8-dependent endoplasmic reticulum-mitochondria membrane tethering is essential for endoplasmic reticulum-mitochondria Ca(2+) transfer (PubMed:29097544). In neurons, involved in the regulation of dendritic Ca(2+) dynamics by regulating mitochondrial Ca(2+) uptake in neurons (PubMed:29097544). Plays an indirect role in the regulation of cell morphology and cytoskeletal org
   7318..8034    +  CDS            EGFP: EGFP is a basic (constitutively fluorescent) green fluorescent protein published in 1996, derived from Aequorea victoria. It is reported to be a rapidly-maturing weak dimer with moderate acid sensitivity.
   8121..8350    +  intron         chimeric intron: chimera between introns from adenovirus and immunoglobulin heavy chain genes
   8414..8524    +  CDS            nef (fragment): NEF_HV1Z2 - Experimental evidence at protein level: Swiss-Prot protein existence level 1. Extracellular Nef protein targets CD4(+) T-lymphocytes for apoptosis by interacting with CXCR4 surface receptors. From Human immunodeficiency virus type 1 group M subtype D (isolate Z2/CDC-Z34) (HIV-1).
   8527..9115    +  misc_feature   WPRE: woodchuck hepatitis virus posttranscriptional regulatory element
   9132..9200    +  CDS            nef (fragment): NEF_HV1Z2 - Experimental evidence at protein level: Swiss-Prot protein existence level 1. Extracellular Nef protein targets CD4(+) T-lymphocytes for apoptosis by interacting with CXCR4 surface receptors. From Human immunodeficiency virus type 1 group M subtype D (isolate Z2/CDC-Z34) (HIV-1).
   9202..9514    +  LTR            5' LTR (fragment): 5' long terminal repeat (LTR) from HIV-1
   9522..9702    +  LTR            5' LTR (truncated): truncated 5' long terminal repeat (LTR) from HIV-1
   9734..9958    +  polyA_signal   bGH poly(A) signal: bovine growth hormone polyadenylation signal
   9962..9983    +  promoter       SV40 promoter (fragment): SV40 enhancer and early promoter
  10004..10432   +  rep_origin     f1 ori (sequence partly withheld): f1 bacteriophage origin of replication; arrow indicates direction of (+) strand synthesis
  10446..10775   +  promoter       SV40 promoter: SV40 enhancer and early promoter
  10823..10870   +  promoter       EM7 promoter: synthetic bacterial promoter&nbsp
  10889..11263   +  CDS            BleoR: antibiotic-binding protein; Sh ble from Streptoalloteichus hindustanus; confers resistance to bleomycin, phleomycin, and Zeocin™
  11273..11398   +  CDS            ble (fragment): BLE_KLEPN - Experimental evidence at protein level: Swiss-Prot protein existence level 1. Binding protein with a strong affinity to the bleomycin family of antibiotics. Binds to CL990; an antimitotic-antibiotic compound. From Klebsiella pneumoniae.
  11393..11514   +  polyA_signal   SV40 poly(A) signal: SV40 polyadenylation signal
  11585..11607   -  protein_bind   lac operator (fragment): The lac repressor binds to the lac operator to inhibit transcription in E. coli. This inhibition can be relieved by adding lactose or isopropyl-β-D-thiogalactopyranoside (IPTG). lac repressor encoded by lacI
  11611..11641   -  promoter       lac promoter: promoter for the E. coli lac operon
  11656..11677   -  protein_bind   CAP binding site: CAP binding activates transcription in the presence of cAMP. E. coli catabolite activator protein
  11690..11782   -  CDS            lacI (fragment): lac repressor; lacI; The lac repressor binds to the lac operator to inhibit transcription in E. coli. This inhibition can be relieved by adding lactose or isopropyl-β-D-thiogalactopyranoside (IPTG).
  11965..12553   -  rep_origin     ori: high-copy-number ColE1/pMB1/pBR322/pUC origin of replication
  12724..13584   -  CDS            AmpR: β-lactamase; bla; confers resistance to ampicillin, carbenicillin, and related antibiotics
  13585..13689   -  promoter       AmpR promoter: bla
>Addgene plasmid #227824 | pBOBI NT-RFP-PDZD8-CT-GFP | addgene full sequence | sequence record 477305 | Addgene NGS Result
GACGGATCGGGAGATCTCCCGATCCCCTATGGTGCACTCTCAGTACAATCTGCTCTGATGCCGCATAGTT
AAGCCAGTATCTGCTCCCTGCTTGTGTGTTGGAGGTCGCTGAGTAGTGCGCGAGCAAAATTTAAGCTACA
ACAAGGCAAGGCTTGACCGACAATTGCATGAAGAATCTGCTTAGGGTTAGGCGTTTTGCGCTGCTTCGCG
ATGTACGGGCCAGATATACGCGTTGACATTGATTATTGACTAGTTATTAATAGTAATCAATTACGGGGTC
ATTAGTTCATAGCCCATATATGGAGTTCCGCGTTACATAACTTACGGTAAATGGCCCGCCTGGCTGACCG
CCCAACGACCCCCGCCCATTGACGTCAATAATGACGTATGTTCCCATAGTAACGCCAATAGGGACTTTCC
ATTGACGTCAATGGGTGGAGTATTTACGGTAAACTGCCCACTTGGCAGTACATCAAGTGTATCATATGCC
AAGTACGCCCCCTATTGACGTCAATGACGGTAAATGGCCCGCCTGGCATTATGCCCAGTACATGACCTTA
TGGGACTTTCCTACTTGGCAGTACATCTACGTATTAGTCATCGCTATTACCATGGTGATGCGGTTTTGGC
AGTACATCAATGGGCGTGGATAGCGGTTTGACTCACGGGGATTTCCAAGTCTCCACCCCATTGACGTCAA
TGGGAGTTTGTTTTGGCACCAAAATCAACGGGACTTTCCAAAATGTCGTAACAACTCCGCCCCATTGACG
CAAATGGGCGGTAGGCGTGTACGGTGGGAGGTCTATATAAGCAGCGCGTTTTGCCTGTACTGGGTCTCTC
TGGTTAGACCAGATCTGAGCCTGGGAGCTCTCTGGCTAACTAGGGAACCCACTGCTTAAGCCTCAATAAA
GCTTGCCTTGAGTGCTTCAAGTAGTGTGTGCCCGTCTGTTGTGTGACTCTGGTAACTAGAGATCCCTCAG
ACCCTTTTAGTCAGTGTGGAAAATCTCTAGCAGTGGCGCCCGAACAGGGACTTGAAAGCGAAAGGGAAAC
CAGAGGAGCTCTCTCGACGCAGGACTCGGCTTGCTGAAGCGCGCACGGCAAGAGGCGAGGGGCGGCGACT
GGTGAGTACGCCAAAAATTTTGACTAGCGGAGGCTAGAAGGAGAGAGATGGGTGCGAGAGCGTCAGTATT
AAGCGGGGGAGAATTAGATCGCGATGGGAAAAAATTCGGTTAAGGCCAGGGGGAAAGAAAAAATATAAAT
TAAAACATATAGTATGGGCAAGCAGGGAGCTAGAACGATTCGCAGTTAATCCTGGCCTGTTAGAAACATC
AGAAGGCTGTAGACAAATACTGGGACAGCTACAACCATCCCTTCAGACAGGATCAGAAGAACTTAGATCA
TTATATAATACAGTAGCAACCCTCTATTGTGTGCATCAAAGGATAGAGATAAAAGACACCAAGGAAGCTT
TAGACAAGATAGAGGAAGAGCAAAACAAAAGTAAGACCACCGCACAGCAAGCGGCCGCTGATCTTCAGAC
CTGGAGGAGGAGATATGAGGGACAATTGGAGAAGTGAATTATATAAATATAAAGTAGTAAAAATTGAACC
ATTAGGAGTAGCACCCACCAAGGCAAAGAGAAGAGTGGTGCAGAGAGAAAAAAGAGCAGTGGGAATAGGA
GCTTTGTTCCTTGGGTTCTTGGGAGCAGCAGGAAGCACTATGGGCGCAGCGTCAATGACGCTGACGGTAC
AGGCCAGACAATTATTGTCTGGTATAGTGCAGCAGCAGAACAATTTGCTGAGGGCTATTGAGGCGCAACA
GCATCTGTTGCAACTCACAGTCTGGGGCATCAAGCAGCTCCAGGCAAGAATCCTGGCTGTGGAAAGATAC
CTAAAGGATCAACAGCTCCTGGGGATTTGGGGTTGCTCTGGAAAACTCATTTGCACCACTGCTGTGCCTT
GGAATGCTAGTTGGAGTAATAAATCTCTGGAACAGATTTGGAATCACACGACCTGGATGGAGTGGGACAG
AGAAATTAACAATTACACAAGCTTAATACACTCCTTAATTGAAGAATCGCAAAACCAGCAAGAAAAGAAT
GAACAAGAATTATTGGAATTAGATAAATGGGCAAGTTTGTGGAATTGGTTTAACATAACAAATTGGCTGT
GGTATATAAAATTATTCATAATGATAGTAGGAGGCTTGGTAGGTTTAAGAATAGTTTTTGCTGTACTTTC
TATAGTGAATAGAGTTAGGCAGGGATATTCACCATTATCGTTTCAGACCCACCTCCCAACCCCGAGGGGA
CCCGACAGGCCCGAAGGAATAGAAGAAGAAGGTGGAGAGAGAGACAGAGACAGATCCATTCGATTAGTGA
ACGGATCAACTTTTAAAAGAAAAGGGGGGATTGGGGGGTACAGTGCAGGGGAAAGAATAGTAGACATAAT
AGCAACAGACATACAAACTAAAGAATTACAAAAACAAATTACAAAATTCAAAATTTTATCGATAAGCTTG
GGAGTTCCGCGTTACATAACTTACGGTAAATGGCCCGCCTGGCTGACCGCCCAACGACCCCCGCCCATTG
ACGTCAATAATGACGTATGTTCCCATAGTAACGCCAATAGGGACTTTCCATTGACGTCAATGGGTGGAGT
ATTTACGGTAAACTGCCCACTTGGCAGTACATCAAGTGTATCATATGCCAAGTACGCCCCCTATTGACGT
CAATGACGGTAAATGGCCCGCCTGGCATTATGCCCAGTACATGACCTTATGGGACTTTCCTACTTGGCAG
TACATCTACGTATTAGTCATCGCTATTACCATGGTGATGCGGTTTTGGCAGTACATCAATGGGCGTGGAT
AGCGGTTTGACTCACGGGGATTTCCAAGTCTCCACCCCATTGACGTCAATGGGAGTTTGTTTTGGCACCA
AAATCAACGGGACTTTCCAAAATGTCGTAACAACTCCGCCCCATTGACGCAAATGGGCGGTAGGCGTGTA
CGGTGGGAGGTCTATATAAGCAGAGCTCGTTTAGTGAACCGTCAGATCGCCTGGAGACGCCATCCACGCT
GTTTTGACCTCCATAGAAGACACCGACTGAGCTCCTTAAGGTTAACTCTAGAGAATTCGGATCCATGGGG
CTGCTGCTCATGATCCTGGCGTCGGCCGTGCTGGGTTCCTTCCTCACGCTCCTCGCCCAGTTCTTCCTGC
TGTACATGGTGTCTAAGGGCGAAGAGCTGATTAAGGAGAACATGCACATGAAGCTGTACATGGAGGGCAC
CGTGAACAACCACCACTTCAAGTGCACATCCGAGGGCGAAGGCAAGCCCTACGAGGGCACCCAGACCATG
AGAATCAAGGTGGTCGAGGGCGGCCCTCTCCCCTTCGCCTTCGACATCCTGGCTACCAGCTTCATGTACG
GCAGCAGAACCTTCATCAACCACACCCAGGGCATCCCCGACTTCTTTAAGCAGTCCTTCCCTGAGGGCTT
CACATGGGAGAGAGTCACCACATACGAAGACGGGGGCGTGCTGACCGCTACCCAGGACACCAGCCTCCAG
GACGGCTGCCTCATCTACAACGTCAAGATCAGAGGGGTGAACTTCCCATCCAACGGCCCTGTGATGCAGA
AGAAAACACTCGGCTGGGAGGCCAACACCGAGATGCTGTACCCCGCTGACGGCGGCCTGGAAGGCAGAAG
CGACATGGCCCTGAAGCTCGTGGGCGGGGGCCACCTGATCTGCAACTTCAAGACCACATACAGATCCAAG
AAACCCGCTAAGAACCTCAAGATGCCCGGCGTCTACTATGTGGACCACAGACTGGAAAGAATCAAGGAGG
CCGACAAAGAGACCTACGTCGAGCAGCACGAGGTGGCTGTGGCCAGATACTGCGACCTCCCTAGCAAACT
GGGGCACAAACTTAATCGCAGACAGCCCGAGCCGCCGGCGGACGAGGCCGCCCGCGCGGGCGAGGGCTTC
CGCTACATCAAGCCAGTGCCGGGCCTGCTCCTAAGGGAGTACCTTTATGGCGGCGGCCGGGATGAGGAGC
CCTCCGGAGCGGCCCCTGAGGGCGGCGCGACCCCCACCGCGGCCCCCGAGACCCCCGCCCCGCCGACGCG
GGAGACTTGCTACTTCCTCAACGCCACCATCCTATTCCTGTTCCGGGAGTTGCGGGACACCGCGCTGACC
CGCCGCTGGGTCACCAAGAAGATCAAGGTGGAGTTCGAGGAGCTGCTGCAGACCAAGACGGCCGGGCGCC
TGCTGGAGGGGCTGAGCCTGCGGGACGTGTTCCTGGGCGAGACGGTGCCCTTCATCAAGACCATCCGGCT
CGTGCGGCCAGTCGTGCCCTCGGCCACCGGGGAGCCCGATGGCCCTGAAGGGGAGGCGCTGCCCGCCGCC
TGCCCCGAGGAGCTGGCCTTCGAGGCGGAGGTGGAGTACAACGGGGGCTTCCACCTGGCCATCGACGTGG
ACCTGGTCTTCGGCAAGTCCGCCTACTTGTTTGTCAAGCTGTCCCGCGTGGTGGGAAGGCTGCGCTTGGT
CTTTACGCGCGTGCCCTTCACCCACTGGTTCTTCTCCTTCGTGGAAGACCCGCTGATCGACTTCGAGGTG
CGCTCCCAGTTTGAAGGGCGGCCCATGCCCCAGCTCACCTCCATCATCGTCAACCAGCTCAAGAAGATCA
TCAAGCGCAAGCACACCCTACCGAATTACAAGATCAGGTTTAAGCCGTTTTTTCCATACCAGACCTTGCA
AGGATTTGAAGAAGATGAAGAGCATATCCATATACAACAATGGGCACTTACTGAAGGCCGTCTTAAAGTT
ACGTTGTTAGAATGTAGCAGGTTACTCATTTTTGGATCCTATGACAGAGAGGCAAATGTTCATTGTACAC
TTGAGTTAAGCAGTAGTGTTTGGGAAGAAAAACAGAGGAGTTCTATTAAGACGGTTGAATTAATAAAAGG
AAATTTACAAAGTGTTGGACTTACACTTCGTCTTGTCCAGTCAACTGATGGGTATGCTGGGCACGTCATC
ATTGAAACTGTGGCTCCAAACTCGCCTGCTGCAATTGCAGATCTTCAGCGGGGAGATCGACTTATCGCCA
TTGGAGGTGTGAAAATCACATCAACACTGCAAGTGTTGAAGCTTATCAAGCAGGCTGGTGACCGAGTCCT
GGTGTACTATGAAAGGCCTGTTGGCCAGAGTAATCAAGGTGCAGTGCTGCAAGATAACTTTGGCCAGTTG
GAAGAAAACTTTTTGTCAAGCTCATGCCAATCGGGTTATGAAGAGGAAGCTGCCGGGTTGACAGTAGATA
CTGAAAGTAGAGAGCTGGATTCTGAATTTGAAGACTTGGCAAGTGATGTCAGAGCACAAAATGAGTTCAA
AGATGAGGCACAATCATTAAGTCATAGTCCCAAACGTGTTCCAACAACACTTTCTATTAAACCCCTTGGA
GCTATATCACCAGTTTTAAACCGTAAATTAGCTGTAGGAAGTCACCCACTACCACCGAAAATTCAGTCCA
AAGATGGAAATAAACCTCCACCCCTAAAAACTTCTGAGATAACAGACCCAGCACAAGTGTCAAAACCAAC
CCAAGGATCTGCTTTCAAACCACCTGTGCCACCACGACCACAAGCGAAAGTTCCTTTGCCTTCCGCCGAT
GCTCCAAATCAGGCAGAACCAGATGTTCTCGTTGAAAAGCCAGAGAAGGTGGTGCCACCTCCTCTTGTAG
ATAAATCTGCTGAAAAGCAAGCAAAAAATGTGGATGCCATAGACGATGCAGCTGCACCTAAGCAATTTTT
AGCAAAGCAAGAAGTGGCCAAAGATGTCACTTCAGAAACTTCCTGCCCTACTAAGGACAGTTCGGACGAC
CGTCAAACATGGGAATCATCAGAAATTCTTTATCGTAATAAGCTAGGAAAATGGACAAGAACCAGAGCAT
CCTGTTTGTTTGACATAGAAGCCTGTCACAGGTACTTAAACATTGCATTGTGGTGCAGGGATCCTTTCAA
GTTGGGAGGTCTCATCTGTTTGGGGCATGTTAGTTTAAAACTTGAAGATGTGGCTTTAGGATGCCTAGCT
ACATCAAACACGGAATACCTTTCCAAATTGAGACTGGAAGCCCCCTCACCTAAGGCTATAGTCACTAGAA
CCGCACTACGCAATCTGAGTATGCAAAAGGGATTCAATGACAAATTTTGCTATGGTGACATTACTATTCA
CTTCAAATATTTGAAAGAAGGAGAATCAGACCACCATGTAGTTACTAACGTAGAAAAAGAAAAAGAACCC
CATTTGGTTGAAGAAGTTTCTGTTCTCCCTAAAGAGGAGCAATTTGTTGGACAGATGGGTTTAACAGAAA
ACAAACACAGTTTTCAGGATACTCAGTTCCAGAACCCAACATGGTGTGACTACTGTAAGAAAAAAGTTTG
GACTAAAGCAGCTTCCCAGTGTATGTTTTGTGCTTATGTTTGCCATAAAAAATGTCAAGAAAAGTGTCTA
GCTGAGACTTCTGTTTGTGGAGCAACTGATAGGCGAATAGACAGGACACTGAAAAACCTTAGGCTGGAAG
GACAGGAAACCCTCTTAGGCCTGCCTCCTCGTGTTGATGCTGAAGCTAGCAAGTCAGTCAATAAAACAAC
AGGTTTGACAAGGCATATTATCAATACTAGTTCTCGTTTATTAAATTTGCGTCAAGTCTCTAAAACTCGC
CTTTCTGAACCAGGAACCGATCTCGTAGAACCTTCACCAAAACACACACCCAACACGTCAGACAACGAAG
GCAGTGACACGGAGGTCTGTGGTCCAAACAGTCCTTCTAAACGGGGAAACAGCACAGGAATAAAGTTAGT
GAGAAAAGAGGGTGGTCTGGATGACAGTGTTTTCATTGCAGTTAAAGAAATTGGTCGTGATCTGTACAGG
GGCTTGCCTACAGAGGAAAGGATCCAGAAACTAGAGTTCATGTTGGATAAGCTACAGAATGAAATTGATC
AGGAGTTGGAACACAATAATTCCCTTGTTAGAGAAGAAAAAGAGACAACTGATACAAGGAAAAAATCACT
TCTTTCTGCTGCCTTAGCTAAATCAGGTGAAAGGCTACAAGCTCTAACACTTCTTATGATTCACTACAGA
GCAGGCATTGAAGATATAGAAACTTTAGAAAGTCTGTCTTTAGACCAGCACTCCAAAAAAATAAGCAAGT
ACACAGATGATACAGAAGAAGACCTTGATAATGAAATAAGCCAACTAATAGACTCTCAGCCATTCAGCAG
CATATCAGATGACTTATTTGGCCCATCCGAGTCTGTGATGGTGAGCAAGGGCGAGGAGCTGTTCACCGGG
GTGGTGCCCATCCTGGTCGAGCTGGACGGCGACGTAAACGGCCACAAGTTCAGCGTGTCCGGCGAGGGCG
AGGGCGATGCCACCTACGGCAAGCTGACCCTGAAGTTCATCTGCACCACCGGCAAGCTGCCCGTGCCCTG
GCCCACCCTCGTGACCACCCTGACCTACGGCGTGCAGTGCTTCAGCCGCTACCCCGACCACATGAAGCAG
CACGACTTCTTCAAGTCCGCCATGCCCGAAGGCTACGTCCAGGAGCGCACCATCTTCTTCAAGGACGACG
GCAACTACAAGACCCGCGCCGAGGTGAAGTTCGAGGGCGACACCCTGGTGAACCGCATCGAGCTGAAGGG
CATCGACTTCAAGGAGGACGGCAACATCCTGGGGCACAAGCTGGAGTACAACTACAACAGCCACAACGTC
TATATCATGGCCGACAAGCAGAAGAACGGCATCAAGGTGAACTTCAAGATCCGCCACAACATCGAGGACG
GCAGCGTGCAGCTCGCCGACCACTACCAGCAGAACACCCCCATCGGCGACGGCCCCGTGCTGCTGCCCGA
CAACCACTACCTGAGCACCCAGTCCGCCCTGAGCAAAGACCCCAACGAGAAGCGCGATCACATGGTCCTG
CTGGAGTTCGTGACCGCCGCCGGGATCACTCTCGGCATGGACGAGCTGTACAAGCTCGAGCCATGGAAGC
TTGATATCTAACTGACTGAACCGGTGGTACCGAGGAATTAATTCGCTGTCTGCGAGGGCCAGCTGTTGGG
GTGAGTACTCCCTCTCAAAAGCGGGCATGACTTCTGCGCTAAGATTGTCAGTTTCCAAAAACGAGGAGGA
TTTGATATTCACCTGGCCCGCGGTGATGCCTTTGAGGGTGGCCGCGTCCATCTGGTCAGAAAAGACAATC
TTTTTGTTGTCAAGCTTGAGGTGTGGCAGGCTTGAGATCTGGCCATACACTTGAGTGACAATGACATCCA
CTTTGCCTTTCTCTCCACAGGTGTCCACTCCCAGGTCCAACTGCAGGTCGAGCATGCATCTAGGGCGGCC
AATTCCGCCGATCCTGGAAAAACATGGAGCAATCACAAGTAGCAATACAGCAGCTACCAATGCTGATTGT
GCCTGGCTAGAAGCACAAGAGGAGGAGGAGGTGGGTTTTCCAGTCACACCTCAGACAATCAACCTCTGGA
TTACAAAATTTGTGAAAGATTGACTGGTATTCTTAACTATGTTGCTCCTTTTACGCTATGTGGATACGCT
GCTTTAATGCCTTTGTATCATGCTATTGCTTCCCGTATGGCTTTCATTTTCTCCTCCTTGTATAAATCCT
GGTTGCTGTCTCTTTATGAGGAGTTGTGGCCCGTTGTCAGGCAACGTGGCGTGGTGTGCACTGTGTTTGC
TGACGCAACCCCCACTGGTTGGGGCATTGCCACCACCTGTCAGCTCCTTTCCGGGACTTTCGCTTTCCCC
CTCCCTATTGCCACGGCGGAACTCATCGCCGCCTGCCTTGCCCGCTGCTGGACAGGGGCTCGGCTGTTGG
GCACTGACAATTCCGTGGTGTTGTCGGGGAAGCTGACGTCCTTTCCATGGCTGCTCGCCTGTGTTGCCAC
CTGGATTCTGCGCGGGACGTCCTTCTGCTACGTCCCTTCGGCCCTCAATCCAGCGGACCTTCCTTCCCGC
GGCCTGCTGCCGGCTCTGCGGCCTCTTCCGCGTCTTCGCCTTCGCCCTCAGACGAGTCGGATCTCCCTTT
GGGCCGCCTCCCCGCCTGGAATTCGAGCTCGGTACCTTTAAGACCAATGACTTACAAGGCAGCTGTAGAT
CTTAGCCACTTTTTAAAAGAAAAGGGGGGACTGGAAGGGCTAATTCACTCCCAACGAAGACAAGATATCC
TTGATCTGTGGATCTACCACACACAAGGCTACTTCCCTGATTGGCAGAACTACACACCAGGGCCAGGGAT
CAGATATCCACTGACCTTTGGATGGTGCTACAAGCTAGTACCAGTTGAGCAAGAGAAGGTAGAAGAAGCC
AATGAAGGAGAGAACACCCGCTTGTTACACCCTGTGAGCCTGCATGGGATGGATGACCCGGAGAGAGAAG
TATTAGAGTGGAGGTTTGACAGCCGCCTAGCATTTCATCACATGGCCCGAGAGCTGCATCCGGACTGTAC
TGGGTCTCTCTGGTTAGACCAGATCTGAGCCTGGGAGCTCTCTGGCTAACTAGGGAACCCACTGCTTAAG
CCTCAATAAAGCTTGCCTTGAGTGCTTCAAGTAGTGTGTGCCCGTCTGTTGTGTGACTCTGGTAACTAGA
GATCCCTCAGACCCTTTTAGTCAGTGTGGAAAATCTCTAGCAGGGCCGCTTTAAACCCGCTGATCAGCCT
CGACTGTGCCTTCTAGTTGCCAGCCATCTGTTGTTTGCCCCTCCCCCGTGCCTTCCTTGACCCTGGAAGG
TGCCACTCCCACTGTCCTTTCCTAATAAAATGAGGAAATTGCATCGCATTGTCTGAGTAGGTGTCATTCT
ATTCTGGGGGGTGGGGTGGGGCAGGACAGCAAGGGGGAGGATTGGGAAGACAATAGCAGGCATGCTGGGG
ATGCGGTGGGCTCTATGGCTTCTGAGGCGGAAAGAACCAGCTGGGGCTCTAGGGGGTATCCCC
[124 nt withheld, positions 10004-10127]
C
[91 nt withheld, positions 10129-10219]
A
[49 nt withheld, positions 10221-10269]
CCTTTGACGTTGGAGTCCACGTTCTTT
[37 nt withheld, positions 10297-10333]
ACCCTATCTCGGTCTATTCTTTTGATTTATAAGGGATTTTGCCGATTTCGGCCTATTGGTTAAAAAATGA
GCTGATTTAACAAAAATTTAACGCGAATTAATTCTGTGGAATGTGTGTCAGTTAGGGTGTGGAAAGTCCC
CAGGCTCCCCAGCAGGCAGAAGTATGCAAAGCATGCATCTCAATTAGTCAGCAACCAGGTGTGGAAAGTC
CCCAGGCTCCCCAGCAGGCAGAAGTATGCAAAGCATGCATCTCAATTAGTCAGCAACCATAGTCCCGCCC
CTAACTCCGCCCATCCCGCCCCTAACTCCGCCCAGTTCCGCCCATTCTCCGCCCCATGGCTGACTAATTT
TTTTTATTTATGCAGAGGCCGAGGCCGCCTCTGCCTCTGAGCTATTCCAGAAGTAGTGAGGAGGCTTTTT
TGGAGGCCTAGGCTTTTGCAAAAAGCTCCCGGGAGCTTGTATATCCATTTTCGGATCTGATCAGCACGTG
TTGACAATTAATCATCGGCATAGTATATCGGCATAGTATAATACGACAAGGTGAGGAACTAAACCATGGC
CAAGTTGACCAGTGCCGTTCCGGTGCTCACCGCGCGCGACGTCGCCGGAGCGGTCGAGTTCTGGACCGAC
CGGCTCGGGTTCTCCCGGGACTTCGTGGAGGACGACTTCGCCGGTGTGGTCCGGGACGACGTGACCCTGT
TCATCAGCGCGGTCCAGGACCAGGTGGTGCCGGACAACACCCTGGCCTGGGTGTGGGTGCGCGGCCTGGA
CGAGCTGTACGCCGAGTGGTCGGAGGTCGTGTCCACGAACTTCCGGGACGCCTCCGGGCCGGCCATGACC
GAGATCGGCGAGCAGCCGTGGGGGCGGGAGTTCGCCCTGCGCGACCCGGCCGGCAACTGCGTGCACTTCG
TGGCCGAGGAGCAGGACTGACACGTGCTACGAGATTTCGATTCCACCGCCGCCTTCTATGAAAGGTTGGG
CTTCGGAATCGTTTTCCGGGACGCCGGCTGGATGATCCTCCAGCGCGGGGATCTCATGCTGGAGTTCTTC
GCCCACCCCAACTTGTTTATTGCAGCTTATAATGGTTACAAATAAAGCAATAGCATCACAAATTTCACAA
ATAAAGCATTTTTTTCACTGCATTCTAGTTGTGGTTTGTCCAAACTCATCAATGTATCTTATCATGTCTG
TATACCGTCGACCTCTAGCTAGAGCTTGGCGTAATCATGGTCATAGCTGTTTCCTGTGTGAAATTGTTAT
CCGCTCACAATTCCACACAACATACGAGCCGGAAGCATAAAGTGTAAAGCCTGGGGTGCCTAATGAGTGA
GCTAACTCACATTAATTGCGTTGCGCTCACTGCCCGCTTTCCAGTCGGGAAACCTGTCGTGCCAGCTGCA
TTAATGAATCGGCCAACGCGCGGGGAGAGGCGGTTTGCGTATTGGGCGCTCTTCCGCTTCCTCGCTCACT
GACTCGCTGCGCTCGGTCGTTCGGCTGCGGCGAGCGGTATCAGCTCACTCAAAGGCGGTAATACGGTTAT
CCACAGAATCAGGGGATAACGCAGGAAAGAACATGTGAGCAAAAGGCCAGCAAAAGGCCAGGAACCGTAA
AAAGGCCGCGTTGCTGGCGTTTTTCCATAGGCTCCGCCCCCCTGACGAGCATCACAAAAATCGACGCTCA
AGTCAGAGGTGGCGAAACCCGACAGGACTATAAAGATACCAGGCGTTTCCCCCTGGAAGCTCCCTCGTGC
GCTCTCCTGTTCCGACCCTGCCGCTTACCGGATACCTGTCCGCCTTTCTCCCTTCGGGAAGCGTGGCGCT
TTCTCATAGCTCACGCTGTAGGTATCTCAGTTCGGTGTAGGTCGTTCGCTCCAAGCTGGGCTGTGTGCAC
GAACCCCCCGTTCAGCCCGACCGCTGCGCCTTATCCGGTAACTATCGTCTTGAGTCCAACCCGGTAAGAC
ACGACTTATCGCCACTGGCAGCAGCCACTGGTAACAGGATTAGCAGAGCGAGGTATGTAGGCGGTGCTAC
AGAGTTCTTGAAGTGGTGGCCTAACTACGGCTACACTAGAAGAACAGTATTTGGTATCTGCGCTCTGCTG
AAGCCAGTTACCTTCGGAAAAAGAGTTGGTAGCTCTTGATCCGGCAAACAAACCACCGCTGGTAGCGGTG
GTTTTTTTGTTTGCAAGCAGCAGATTACGCGCAGAAAAAAAGGATCTCAAGAAGATCCTTTGATCTTTTC
TACGGGGTCTGACGCTCAGTGGAACGAAAACTCACGTTAAGGGATTTTGGTCATGAGATTATCAAAAAGG
ATCTTCACCTAGATCCTTTTAAATTAAAAATGAAGTTTTAAATCAATCTAAAGTATATATGAGTAAACTT
GGTCTGACAGTTACCAATGCTTAATCAGTGAGGCACCTATCTCAGCGATCTGTCTATTTCGTTCATCCAT
AGTTGCCTGACTCCCCGTCGTGTAGATAACTACGATACGGGAGGGCTTACCATCTGGCCCCAGTGCTGCA
ATGATACCGCGAGACCCACGCTCACCGGCTCCAGATTTATCAGCAATAAACCAGCCAGCCGGAAGGGCCG
AGCGCAGAAGTGGTCCTGCAACTTTATCCGCCTCCATCCAGTCTATTAATTGTTGCCGGGAAGCTAGAGT
AAGTAGTTCGCCAGTTAATAGTTTGCGCAACGTTGTTGCCATTGCTACAGGCATCGTGGTGTCACGCTCG
TCGTTTGGTATGGCTTCATTCAGCTCCGGTTCCCAACGATCAAGGCGAGTTACATGATCCCCCATGTTGT
GCAAAAAAGCGGTTAGCTCCTTCGGTCCTCCGATCGTTGTCAGAAGTAAGTTGGCCGCAGTGTTATCACT
CATGGTTATGGCAGCACTGCATAATTCTCTTACTGTCATGCCATCCGTAAGATGCTTTTCTGTGACTGGT
GAGTACTCAACCAAGTCATTCTGAGAATAGTGTATGCGGCGACCGAGTTGCTCTTGCCCGGCGTCAATAC
GGGATAATACCGCGCCACATAGCAGAACTTTAAAAGTGCTCATCATTGGAAAACGTTCTTCGGGGCGAAA
ACTCTCAAGGATCTTACCGCTGTTGAGATCCAGTTCGATGTAACCCACTCGTGCACCCAACTGATCTTCA
GCATCTTTTACTTTCACCAGCGTTTCTGGGTGAGCAAAAACAGGAAGGCAAAATGCCGCAAAAAAGGGAA
TAAGGGCGACACGGAAATGTTGAATACTCATACTCTTCCTTTTTCAATATTATTGAAGCATTTATCAGGG
TTATTGTCTCATGAGCGGATACATATTTGAATGTATTTAGAAAAATAAACAAATAGGGGTTCCGCGCACA
TTTCCCCGAAAAGTGCCACCTGACGTC
